>Addgene plasmid #108796 | pBW1362_pCAG-PV1-FKBP-L1-PhiC31-572C-NLS-BGHpA | addgene partial sequence | sequence record 217437 | Addgene NGS Result
TGCACCCCCCTCCCCGAGTTGCTGAGCACGGCCCGGCTTCGGGTGCGGGGCTCCGTACGGGGCGTGGCGC
GGGGCTCGCCGTGCCGGGCGGGGGGTGGCGGCAGGTGGGGGTGCCGGGCGGGGCGGGGCCGCCTCGGGCC
GGGGAGGGCTCGGGGGAGGGGCGCGGCGGCCCCCGGAGCGCCGGCGGCTGTCGAGGCGCGGCGAGCCGCA
GCCATTGCCTTTTATGGTAATCGTGCGAGAGGGCGCAGGGACTTCCTTTGTCCCAAATCTGTGCGGAGCC
GAAATCTGGGAGGCGCCGCCGCACCCCCTCTAGCGGGCGCGGGGCGAAGCGGTGCGGCGCCGGCAGGAAG
GAAATGGGCGGGGAGGGCCTTCGTGCGTCGCCGCGCCGCCGTCCCCTTCTCCCTCTCCAGCCTCGGGGCT
GTCCGCGGGGGGACGGCTGCCTTCGGGGGGGACGGGGCAGGGCGGGGTTCGGCTTCTGGCGTGTGACCGG
CGGCTCTAGAGCCTCTGCTAACCATGTTCATGCCTTCTTCTTTTTCCTACAGCTCCTGGGCAACGTGCTG
GTTATTGTGCTGTCTCATCATTTTGGCAAAGAATTGATTAATTCGAGCGAAGGCGCGCCCATTACTCGCA
TCCATTCTCAGGCTGTCTCGTCTCGTCTCGCACGCGTGCCGCCACCATGTCTAGAGGAGTGCAGGTGGAA
ACCATCTCCCCAGGAGACGGGCGCACCTTCCCCAAGCGCGGCCAGACCTGCGTGGTGCACTACACCGGGA
TGCTTGAAGATGGAAAGAAATTTGATTCCTCCCGGGACAGAAACAAGCCCTTTAAGTTTATGCTAGGCAA
GCAGGAGGTGATCCGAGGCTGGGAAGAAGGGGTTGCCCAGATGAGTGTGGGTCAGAGAGCCAAACTGACT
ATATCTCCAGATTATGCCTATGGTGCCACTGGGCACCCAGGCATCATCCCACCACATGCCACTCTCGTCT
TCGATGTGGAGCTTCTAAAACTGGAATCCGGAGGGTCTGGCTCCGGATCAAGTGGTGGCAGCGGTACCCA
GGGCACCCCCATCGAGAAGAGAGCCAGCATCACCTGGGCCAAGCCTCCCACCGACGACGACGAGGATGAC
GCCCAGGACGGCACCGAGGACGTGGCCGCCCCCAAGAAAAAGCGGAAGGTGTGAGAATTCCTGTGCCTTC
TAGTTGCCAGCCATCTGTTGTTTGCCCCTCCCCCGTGCCTTCCTTGACCCTGGAAGGTGCCACTCCCACT
GTCCTTTCCTAATAAAATGAGGAAATTGCATCGCATTGTCTGAGTAGGTGTCATTCTATTCTGGGGGGTG
GGGTGGGGCAGGACAGCAAGGGGGAGGATTGGGAAGACAATAGCAGGCATGCTGGGGATGCGGTGGGCTC
TATGGCTTCTGAGGCGGAAAGAACCAGCTGGGGCTCTAGGGGGTATCCCCACGCGCCCTGTAGCGTGTAC
CGCTGGGAGTTCGTAGACGGAAACAAACGCAGAATCCAAGCGCGGCCGCCCAGGATACATAGATTACCAC
AACTCCGAGCCCTTCCACCGCTAGCGCACTCCTCAGGTGCAGGCTGCCTATCAGAAGGTGGTGGCTGGTG
TGGCCAATGCCCTGGCTCACAAATACCACTGAGATCTTTTTCCCTCTGCCAAAAATTATGGGGACATCAT
GAAGCCCCTTGAGCATCTGACTTCTGGCTAATAAAGGAAATTTATTTTCATTGCAATAGTGTGTTGGAAT
TTTTTGTGTCTCTCACTCGGAAGGACATATGGGAGGGCAAATCATTTAAAACATCAGAATGAGTATTTGG
TTTAGAGTTTGGCAACATATGCCCATATGCTGGCTGCCATGAACAAAGGTTGGCTATAAAGAGGTCATCA
GTATATGAAACAGCCCCCTGCTGTCCATTCCTTATTCCATAGAAAAGCCTTGACTTGAGGTTAGATTTTT
TTTATATTTTGTTTTGTGTTATTTTTTTCTTTAACATCCCTAAAATTTTCCTTACATGTTTTACTAGCCA
GATTTTTCCTCCTCTCCTGACTACTCCCAGTCATAGCTGTCCCTCTTCTCTTATGGAGATCCCTCGACCT
GCAGCCCAAGCTTGGCGTAATCATGGTCATAGCTGTTTCCTGTGTGAAATTGTTATCCGCTCACAATTCC
ACACAACATACGAGCCGGAAGCATAAAGTGTAAAGCCTGGGGTGCCTAATGAGTGAGCTAACTCACATTA
ATTGCGTTGCGCTCACTGCCCGCTTTCCAGTCGGGAAACCTGTCGTGCCAGCGGATCCGCATCTCAATTA
GTCAGCAACCATAGTCCCGCCCCTAACTCCGCCCAGTTCCGCCCATTCTCCGCCCCATGGCTGACTAATT
TTTTTTATTTATGCAGAGGCCGAGGCCGCCTCGGCCTCTGAGCTATTCCAGAAGTAGTGAGGAGGCTTTT
TTGGAGGCCTAGGCTTTTGCAAAAAGCTAACTTGTTTATTGCAGCTTATAATGGTTACAAATAAAGCAAT
AGCATCACAAATTTCACAAATAAAGCATTTTTTTCACTGCATTCTAGTTGTGGTTTGTCCAAACTCATCA
ATGTATCTTATCATGTCTGGATCCGCTGCATTAATGAATCGGCCAACGCGCGGGGAGAGGCGGTTTGCGT
ATTGGGCGCTCTTCCGCTTCCTCGCTCACTGACTCGCTGCGCTCGGTCGTTCGGCTGCGGCGAGCGGTAT
CAGCTCACTCAAAGGCGGTAATACGGTTATCCACAGAATCAGGGGATAACGCAGGAAAGAACATGTGAGC
AAAAGGCCAGCAAAAGGCCAGGAACCGTAAAAAGGCCGCGTTGCTGGCGTTTTTCCATAGGCTCCGCCCC
CCTGACGAGCATCACAAAAATCGACGCTCAAGTCAGAGGTGGCGAAACCCGACAGGACTATAAAGATACC
AGGCGTTTCCCCCTGGAAGCTCCCTCGTGCGCTCTCCTGTTCCGACCCTGCCGCTTACCGGATACCTGTC
CGCCTTTCTCCCTTCGGGAAGCGTGGCGCTTTCTCATAGCTCACGCTGTAGGTATCTCAGTTCGGTGTAG
GTCGTTCGCTCCAAGCTGGGCTGTGTGCACGAACCCCCCGTTCAGCCCGACCGCTGCGCCTTATCCGGTA
ACTATCGTCTTGAGTCCAACCCGGTAAGACACGACTTATCGCCACTGGCAGCAGCCACTGGTAACAGGAT
TAGCAGAGCGAGGTATGTAGGCGGTGCTACAGAGTTCTTGAAGTGGTGGCCTAACTACGGCTACACTAGA
AGAACAGTATTTGGTATCTGCGCTCTGCTGAAGCCAGTTACCTTCGGAAAAAGAGTTGGTAGCTCTTGAT
CCGGCAAACAAACCACCGCTGGTAGCGGTGGTTTTTTTGTTTGCAAGCAGCAGATTACGCGCAGAAAAAA
AGGATCTCAAGAAGATCCTTTGATCTTTTCTACGGGGTCTGACGCTCAGTGGAACGAAAACTCACGTTAA
GGGATTTTGGTCATGAGATTATCAAAAAGGATCTTCACCTAGATCCTTTTAAATTAAAAATGAAGTTTTA
AATCAATCTAAAGTATATATGAGTAAACTTGGTCTGACAGTTACCAATGCTTAATCAGTGAGGCACCTAT
CTCAGCGATCTGTCTATTTCGTTCATCCATAGTTGCCTGACTCCCCGTCGTGTAGATAACTACGATACGG
GAGGGCTTACCATCTGGCCCCAGTGCTGCAATGATACCGCGAGACCCACGCTCACCGGCTCCAGATTTAT
CAGCAATAAACCAGCCAGCCGGAAGGGCCGAGCGCAGAAGTGGTCCTGCAACTTTATCCGCCTCCATCCA
GTCTATTAATTGTTGCCGGGAAGCTAGAGTAAGTAGTTCGCCAGTTAATAGTTTGCGCAACGTTGTTGCC
ATTGCTACAGGCATCGTGGTGTCACGCTCGTCGTTTGGTATGGCTTCATTCAGCTCCGGTTCCCAACGAT
CAAGGCGAGTTACATGATCCCCCATGTTGTGCAAAAAAGCGGTTAGCTCCTTCGGTCCTCCGATCGTTGT
CAGAAGTAAGTTGGCCGCAGTGTTATCACTCATGGTTATGGCAGCACTGCATAATTCTCTTACTGTCATG
CCATCCGTAAGATGCTTTTCTGTGACTGGTGAGTACTCAACCAAGTCATTCTGAGAATAGTGTATGCGGC
GACCGAGTTGCTCTTGCCCGGCGTCAATACGGGATAATACCGCGCCACATAGCAGAACTTTAAAAGTGCT
CATCATTGGAAAACGTTCTTCGGGGCGAAAACTCTCAAGGATCTTACCGCTGTTGAGATCCAGTTCGATG
TAACCCACTCGTGCACCCAACTGATCTTCAGCATCTTTTACTTTCACCAGCGTTTCTGGGTGAGCAAAAA
CAGGAAGGCAAAATGCCGCAAAAAAGGGAATAAGGGCGACACGGAAATGTTGAATACTCATACTCTTCCT
TTTTCAATATTATTGAAGCATTTATCAGGGTTATTGTCTCATGAGCGGATACATATTTGAATGTATTTAG
AAAAATAAACAAATAGGGGTTCCGCGCACATTTCCCCGAAAAGTGCCACCTGGGTCGACATTGATTATTG
ACTAGTTATTAATAGTAATCAATTACGGGGTCATTAGTTCATAGCCCATATATGGAGTTCCGCGTTACAT
AACTTACGGTAAATGGCCCGCCTGGCTGACCGCCCAACGACCCCCGCCCATTGACGTCAATAATGACGTA
TGTTCCCATAGTAACGCCAATAGGGACTTTCCATTGACGTCAATGGGTGGAGTATTTACGGTAAACTGCC
CACTTGGCAGTACATCAAGTGTATCATATGCCAAGTACGCCCCCTATTGACGTCAATGACGGTAAATGGC
CCGCCTGGCATTATGCCCAGTACATGACCTTATGGGACTTTCCTACTTGGCAGTACATCTACGTATTAGT
CATCGCTATTACCATGGTCGAGGTGAGCCCCACGTTCTGCTTCACTCTCCCCATCTCCCCCCCCTCCCCA
CCCCCAATTTTGTATTTATTTATTTTTTAATTATTTTGTGCAGCGATGGGGGCGGGGGGGGGGG
