[The description below was written by a language model from this plasmid's Addgene catalogue record.]
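Description:
pBW1362_pCAG-PV1-FKBP-L1-PhiC31-572C-NLS-BGHpA is a mammalian expression plasmid built on the pCAGGS backbone. It encodes one half of a split, chemically inducible PhiC31 integrase. It is maintained in bacteria as a high-copy plasmid under ampicillin selection. The record does not list the origin of replication and gives no mammalian selection marker, so the plasmid appears suited to transient transfection or similar delivery.

The synthetic insert sits between retained KpnI and EcoRI sites and is driven by the CAG promoter, a strong, broadly active hybrid of the CMV enhancer and chicken β-actin promoter. According to the construct name, transcription ends at a bovine growth hormone polyadenylation signal. The encoded protein has FKBP at the N terminus, then a linker (L1 in the name), the PhiC31 integrase fragment running from amino acid 572 to the native C terminus, and a C-terminal nuclear localization signal. The "PV1" element in the name is not explained in the record.

FKBP serves here as a chemically induced dimerization (CID) domain. The C-terminal integrase fragment is presumably inactive on its own. It is meant to be co-expressed with a complementary N-terminal PhiC31 fragment fused to a partner dimerization domain. For FKBP the usual partner is FRB, bridged by rapamycin or an analogue, but the record names neither the partner construct nor the inducer. Adding the dimerizer should bring the two halves together, reconstitute the serine integrase, and trigger recombination between its attB and attP sites. This allows small-molecule control of gene switching, genetic circuits and other synthetic biology applications in mammalian cells and mice.
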