Addgene plasmid #108796: pBW1362_pCAG-PV1-FKBP-L1-PhiC31-572C-NLS-BGHpA
Purpose: Expresses aa572 to C-terminus of PhiC31 integrase fused to FKBP CID
Depositing lab: Wilson Wong. Depositing organization: Boston University Main Campus. Publication: High-performance chemical- and light-inducible recombinases in mammalian cells and mice. Weinberg BH, Cho JH, Agarwal Y, Pham NTH, Caraballo LD, Walkosz M, Ortega C, Trexler M, Tague N, Law B, Benman WKJ, Letendre J, Beal J, Wong WW. Nat Commun. 2019 Oct 24;10(1):4845. doi: 10.1038/s41467-019-12800-7. PubMed 31649244.
Backbone
  Vector backbone: pCAGGS
  Vector type: Mammalian Expression, Cre/Lox, Synthetic Biology
Growth in bacteria
  Bacterial resistance: Ampicillin, 100 μg/mL
  Growth temperature: 37°C
  Growth strain: NEB Stable
  Copy number: High Copy
Gene/Insert
  Gene/Insert name: PhiC31 integrase fragment aa572 to C-terminus
  Species: Synthetic
  Promoter: pCAG
  Tag / fusion protein: FKBP (N terminal on insert); NLS (C terminal on insert)
  Cloning method: Restriction Enzyme; 5′ cloning site KpnI (not destroyed); 3′ cloning site EcoRI (not destroyed)
Terms and licenses: Academic/Nonprofit Terms; Industry Terms: Not Available to Industry
Depositor comments: Please visit https://www.biorxiv.org/content/10.1101/747121v1 for bioRxiv preprint.
How to cite: pBW1362_pCAG-PV1-FKBP-L1-PhiC31-572C-NLS-BGHpA was a gift from Wilson Wong (Addgene plasmid # 108796 ; http://n2t.net/addgene:108796 ; RRID:Addgene_108796)
