LOCUS       Exported 5737 bp ds-DNA circular SYN 13-MAY-2021
DEFINITION  Expresses aa572 to C-terminus of PhiC31 integrase fused to FKBP CID.
ACCESSION   .
VERSION     .
KEYWORDS    pBW1362_pCAG-PV1-FKBP-L1-PhiC31-572C-NLS-BGHpA
SOURCE      synthetic DNA construct
  ORGANISM  synthetic DNA construct
REFERENCE   1 (bases 1 to 5737)
  AUTHORS   Weinberg BH, Cho JH, Agarwal Y, Pham NTH, Caraballo LD, Walkosz M,
            Ortega C, Trexler M, Tague N, Law B, Benman WKJ, Letendre J, Beal J
            , Wong WW
  TITLE     High-performance chemical- and light-inducible recombinases in
            mammalian cells and mice
  JOURNAL   Nature Communications (2019) volume 10, Article number: 4845
REFERENCE   2 (bases 1 to 5737)
  AUTHORS   .
  TITLE     Direct Submission
  JOURNAL   Exported May 13, 2021 from SnapGene Server 1.1.58
            http://www.snapgene.com
FEATURES             Location/Qualifiers
     source          1..5737
                     /organism="synthetic DNA construct"
                     /mol_type="other DNA"
     primer_bind     complement(22..38)
                     /label=M13 rev
                     /note="common sequencing primer, one of multiple similar
                     variants"
     primer_bind     complement(22..38)
                     /label=M13 Reverse
                     /note="In lacZ gene. Also called M13-rev"
     primer_bind     complement(35..57)
                     /label=M13/pUC Reverse
                     /note="In lacZ gene"
     protein_bind    46..62
                     /label=lac operator
                     /bound_moiety="lac repressor encoded by lacI"
                     /note="The lac repressor binds to the lac operator to
                     inhibit transcription in E. coli. This inhibition can be
                     relieved by adding lactose or
                     isopropyl-beta-D-thiogalactopyranoside (IPTG)."
     promoter        complement(70..100)
                     /label=lac promoter
                     /note="promoter for the E. coli lac operon"
     protein_bind    115..136
                     /label=CAP binding site
                     /bound_moiety="E. coli catabolite activator protein"
                     /note="CAP binding activates transcription in the presence
                     of cAMP."
     rep_origin      221..355
                     /label=SV40 ori
                     /note="SV40 origin of replication"
     primer_bind     282..301
                     /label=SV40pro-F
                     /note="SV40 promoter/origin, forward primer"
     polyA_signal    375..509
                     /label=SV40 poly(A) signal
                     /note="SV40 polyadenylation signal"
     primer_bind     complement(412..431)
                     /label=SV40pA-R
                     /note="SV40 polyA, reverse primer"
     primer_bind     466..485
                     /label=EBV-rev
                     /note="SV40 polyA terminator, reverse primer"
     primer_bind     complement(577..594)
                     /label=L4440
                     /note="L4440 vector, forward primer"
     rep_origin      complement(748..1336)
                     /direction=LEFT
                     /label=ori
                     /note="high-copy-number ColE1/pMB1/pBR322/pUC origin of
                     replication"
     primer_bind     complement(828..847)
                     /label=pBR322ori-F
                     /note="pBR322 origin, forward primer"
     CDS             complement(1507..2367)
                     /codon_start=1
                     /gene="bla"
                     /product="beta-lactamase"
                     /label=AmpR
                     /note="confers resistance to ampicillin, carbenicillin, and
                     related antibiotics"
                     /translation="MSIQHFRVALIPFFAAFCLPVFAHPETLVKVKDAEDQLGARVGYI
                     ELDLNSGKILESFRPEERFPMMSTFKVLLCGAVLSRIDAGQEQLGRRIHYSQNDLVEYS
                     PVTEKHLTDGMTVRELCSAAITMSDNTAANLLLTTIGGPKELTAFLHNMGDHVTRLDRW
                     EPELNEAIPNDERDTTMPVAMATTLRKLLTGELLTLASRQQLIDWMEADKVAGPLLRSA
                     LPAGWFIADKSGAGERGSRGIIAALGPDGKPSRIVVIYTTGSQATMDERNRQIAEIGAS
                     LIKHW"
     primer_bind     2130..2149
                     /label=Amp-R
                     /note="Ampicillin resistance gene, reverse primer"
     promoter        complement(2368..2472)
                     /gene="bla"
                     /label=AmpR promoter
     enhancer        2503..2882
                     /label=CMV enhancer
                     /note="human cytomegalovirus immediate early enhancer"
     promoter        2884..3159
                     /label=chicken beta-actin promoter
     intron          3160..4175
                     /label=chimeric intron
                     /note="chimera between introns from chicken beta-actin and
                     rabbit beta-globin"
     primer_bind     4099..4121
                     /label=pCAGGS-5
                     /note="Chimeric intron in CAG promoter, forward primer"
     primer_bind     4183..4202
                     /label=pCAG-F
                     /note="Rabbit beta-globin intron, for pCAG plasmids,
                     forward primer"
     CDS             4319..4639
                     /codon_start=1
                     /product="human FK506-binding protein FKBP12"
                     /label=FKBP
                     /translation="GVQVETISPGDGRTFPKRGQTCVVHYTGMLEDGKKFDSSRDRNKP
                     FKFMLGKQEVIRGWEEGVAQMSVGQRAKLTISPDYAYGATGHPGIIPPHATLVFDVELL
                     KLE"
     CDS             4784..4804
                     /codon_start=1
                     /product="nuclear localization signal of SV40 (simian virus
                     40) large T antigen"
                     /label=SV40 NLS
                     /translation="PKKKRKV"
     polyA_signal    4814..5038
                     /label=bGH poly(A) signal
                     /note="bovine growth hormone polyadenylation signal"
     primer_bind     complement(5278..5297)
                     /label=Bglob-pA-R
                     /note="Rabbit beta-globin polyA region, reverse primer"
     polyA_signal    5343..5398
                     /label=-beta-globin poly(A) signal
                     /note="rabbit beta-globin polyadenylation signal (Gil and
                     Proudfoot, 1987)"
     primer_bind     complement(5397..5416)
                     /label=rbglobpA-R
                     /note="Rabbit beta-globin polyA, reverse primer. Also
                     called rb-glob-pA-term-R"
ORIGIN
        1 cccaagcttg gcgtaatcat ggtcatagct gtttcctgtg tgaaattgtt atccgctcac
       61 aattccacac aacatacgag ccggaagcat aaagtgtaaa gcctggggtg cctaatgagt
      121 gagctaactc acattaattg cgttgcgctc actgcccgct ttccagtcgg gaaacctgtc
      181 gtgccagcgg atccgcatct caattagtca gcaaccatag tcccgcccct aactccgccc
      241 agttccgccc attctccgcc ccatggctga ctaatttttt ttatttatgc agaggccgag
      301 gccgcctcgg cctctgagct attccagaag tagtgaggag gcttttttgg aggcctaggc
      361 ttttgcaaaa agctaacttg tttattgcag cttataatgg ttacaaataa agcaatagca
      421 tcacaaattt cacaaataaa gcattttttt cactgcattc tagttgtggt ttgtccaaac
      481 tcatcaatgt atcttatcat gtctggatcc gctgcattaa tgaatcggcc aacgcgcggg
      541 gagaggcggt ttgcgtattg ggcgctcttc cgcttcctcg ctcactgact cgctgcgctc
      601 ggtcgttcgg ctgcggcgag cggtatcagc tcactcaaag gcggtaatac ggttatccac
      661 agaatcaggg gataacgcag gaaagaacat gtgagcaaaa ggccagcaaa aggccaggaa
      721 ccgtaaaaag gccgcgttgc tggcgttttt ccataggctc cgcccccctg acgagcatca
      781 caaaaatcga cgctcaagtc agaggtggcg aaacccgaca ggactataaa gataccaggc
      841 gtttccccct ggaagctccc tcgtgcgctc tcctgttccg accctgccgc ttaccggata
      901 cctgtccgcc tttctccctt cgggaagcgt ggcgctttct catagctcac gctgtaggta
      961 tctcagttcg gtgtaggtcg ttcgctccaa gctgggctgt gtgcacgaac cccccgttca
     1021 gcccgaccgc tgcgccttat ccggtaacta tcgtcttgag tccaacccgg taagacacga
     1081 cttatcgcca ctggcagcag ccactggtaa caggattagc agagcgaggt atgtaggcgg
     1141 tgctacagag ttcttgaagt ggtggcctaa ctacggctac actagaagaa cagtatttgg
     1201 tatctgcgct ctgctgaagc cagttacctt cggaaaaaga gttggtagct cttgatccgg
     1261 caaacaaacc accgctggta gcggtggttt ttttgtttgc aagcagcaga ttacgcgcag
     1321 aaaaaaagga tctcaagaag atcctttgat cttttctacg gggtctgacg ctcagtggaa
     1381 cgaaaactca cgttaaggga ttttggtcat gagattatca aaaaggatct tcacctagat
     1441 ccttttaaat taaaaatgaa gttttaaatc aatctaaagt atatatgagt aaacttggtc
     1501 tgacagttac caatgcttaa tcagtgaggc acctatctca gcgatctgtc tatttcgttc
     1561 atccatagtt gcctgactcc ccgtcgtgta gataactacg atacgggagg gcttaccatc
     1621 tggccccagt gctgcaatga taccgcgaga cccacgctca ccggctccag atttatcagc
     1681 aataaaccag ccagccggaa gggccgagcg cagaagtggt cctgcaactt tatccgcctc
     1741 catccagtct attaattgtt gccgggaagc tagagtaagt agttcgccag ttaatagttt
     1801 gcgcaacgtt gttgccattg ctacaggcat cgtggtgtca cgctcgtcgt ttggtatggc
     1861 ttcattcagc tccggttccc aacgatcaag gcgagttaca tgatccccca tgttgtgcaa
     1921 aaaagcggtt agctccttcg gtcctccgat cgttgtcaga agtaagttgg ccgcagtgtt
     1981 atcactcatg gttatggcag cactgcataa ttctcttact gtcatgccat ccgtaagatg
     2041 cttttctgtg actggtgagt actcaaccaa gtcattctga gaatagtgta tgcggcgacc
     2101 gagttgctct tgcccggcgt caatacggga taataccgcg ccacatagca gaactttaaa
     2161 agtgctcatc attggaaaac gttcttcggg gcgaaaactc tcaaggatct taccgctgtt
     2221 gagatccagt tcgatgtaac ccactcgtgc acccaactga tcttcagcat cttttacttt
     2281 caccagcgtt tctgggtgag caaaaacagg aaggcaaaat gccgcaaaaa agggaataag
     2341 ggcgacacgg aaatgttgaa tactcatact cttccttttt caatattatt gaagcattta
     2401 tcagggttat tgtctcatga gcggatacat atttgaatgt atttagaaaa ataaacaaat
     2461 aggggttccg cgcacatttc cccgaaaagt gccacctggg tcgacattga ttattgacta
     2521 gttattaata gtaatcaatt acggggtcat tagttcatag cccatatatg gagttccgcg
     2581 ttacataact tacggtaaat ggcccgcctg gctgaccgcc caacgacccc cgcccattga
     2641 cgtcaataat gacgtatgtt cccatagtaa cgccaatagg gactttccat tgacgtcaat
     2701 gggtggagta tttacggtaa actgcccact tggcagtaca tcaagtgtat catatgccaa
     2761 gtacgccccc tattgacgtc aatgacggta aatggcccgc ctggcattat gcccagtaca
     2821 tgaccttatg ggactttcct acttggcagt acatctacgt attagtcatc gctattacca
     2881 tggtcgaggt gagccccacg ttctgcttca ctctccccat ctcccccccc tccccacccc
     2941 caattttgta tttatttatt ttttaattat tttgtgcagc gatgggggcg gggggggggg
     3001 gggcgcgcgc caggcggggc ggggcggggc gaggggcggg gcggggcgag gcggaaaggt
     3061 gcggcggcag ccaatcagag cggcgcgctc cgaaagtttc cttttatggc gaggcggcgg
     3121 cggcggcggc cctataaaaa gcgaagcgcg cggcgggcgg gagtcgctgc gttgccttcg
     3181 ccccgtgccc cgctccgcgc cgcctcgcgc cgcccgcccc ggctctgact gaccgcgtta
     3241 ctcccacagg tgagcgggcg ggacggccct tctcctccgg gctgtaatta gcgcttggtt
     3301 taatgacggc tcgtttcttt tctgtggctg cgtgaaagcc ttaaagggct ccgggagggc
     3361 cctttgtgcg ggggggagcg gctcgggggg tgcgtgcgtg tgtgtgtgcg tggggagcgc
     3421 cgcgtgcggc tccgcgctgc ccggcggctg tgagcgctgc gggcgcggcg cggggctttg
     3481 tgcgctccgc agtgtgcgcg aggggagcgc ggccgggggc ggtgccccgc ggtgcggggg
     3541 gggctgcgag gggaacaaag gctgcgtgcg gggtgtgtgc gtgggggggt gagcaggggg
     3601 tgtgggcgcg gcggtcgggc tgtaaccccc ccctgcaccc ccctccccga gttgctgagc
     3661 acggcccggc ttcgggtgcg gggctccgta cggggcgtgg cgcggggctc gccgtgccgg
     3721 gcggggggtg gcggcaggtg ggggtgccgg gcggggcggg gccgcctcgg gccggggagg
     3781 gctcggggga ggggcgcggc ggcccccgga gcgccggcgg ctgtcgaggc gcggcgagcc
     3841 gcagccattg ccttttatgg taatcgtgcg agagggcgca gggacttcct ttgtcccaaa
     3901 tctgtgcgga gccgaaatct gggaggcgcc gccgcacccc ctctagcggg cgcggggcga
     3961 agcggtgcgg cgccggcagg aaggaaatgg gcggggaggg ccttcgtgcg tcgccgcgcc
     4021 gccgtcccct tctccctctc cagcctcggg gctgtccgcg gggggacggc tgccttcggg
     4081 ggggacgggg cagggcgggg ttcggcttct ggcgtgtgac cggcggctct agagcctctg
     4141 ctaaccatgt tcatgccttc ttctttttcc tacagctcct gggcaacgtg ctggttattg
     4201 tgctgtctca tcattttggc aaagaattga ttaattcgag cgaaggcgcg cccattactc
     4261 gcatccattc tcaggctgtc tcgtctcgtc tcgcacgcgt gccgccacca tgtctagagg
     4321 agtgcaggtg gaaaccatct ccccaggaga cgggcgcacc ttccccaagc gcggccagac
     4381 ctgcgtggtg cactacaccg ggatgcttga agatggaaag aaatttgatt cctcccggga
     4441 cagaaacaag ccctttaagt ttatgctagg caagcaggag gtgatccgag gctgggaaga
     4501 aggggttgcc cagatgagtg tgggtcagag agccaaactg actatatctc cagattatgc
     4561 ctatggtgcc actgggcacc caggcatcat cccaccacat gccactctcg tcttcgatgt
     4621 ggagcttcta aaactggaat ccggagggtc tggctccgga tcaagtggtg gcagcggtac
     4681 ccagggcacc cccatcgaga agagagccag catcacctgg gccaagcctc ccaccgacga
     4741 cgacgaggat gacgcccagg acggcaccga ggacgtggcc gcccccaaga aaaagcggaa
     4801 ggtgtgagaa ttcctgtgcc ttctagttgc cagccatctg ttgtttgccc ctcccccgtg
     4861 ccttccttga ccctggaagg tgccactccc actgtccttt cctaataaaa tgaggaaatt
     4921 gcatcgcatt gtctgagtag gtgtcattct attctggggg gtggggtggg gcaggacagc
     4981 aagggggagg attgggaaga caatagcagg catgctgggg atgcggtggg ctctatggct
     5041 tctgaggcgg aaagaaccag ctggggctct agggggtatc cccacgcgcc ctgtagcgtg
     5101 taccgctggg agttcgtaga cggaaacaaa cgcagaatcc aagcgcggcc gcccaggata
     5161 catagattac cacaactccg agcccttcca ccgctagcgc actcctcagg tgcaggctgc
     5221 ctatcagaag gtggtggctg gtgtggccaa tgccctggct cacaaatacc actgagatct
     5281 ttttccctct gccaaaaatt atggggacat catgaagccc cttgagcatc tgacttctgg
     5341 ctaataaagg aaatttattt tcattgcaat agtgtgttgg aattttttgt gtctctcact
     5401 cggaaggaca tatgggaggg caaatcattt aaaacatcag aatgagtatt tggtttagag
     5461 tttggcaaca tatgcccata tgctggctgc catgaacaaa ggttggctat aaagaggtca
     5521 tcagtatatg aaacagcccc ctgctgtcca ttccttattc catagaaaag ccttgacttg
     5581 aggttagatt ttttttatat tttgttttgt gttatttttt tctttaacat ccctaaaatt
     5641 ttccttacat gttttactag ccagattttt cctcctctcc tgactactcc cagtcatagc
     5701 tgtccctctt ctcttatgga gatccctcga cctgcag
//
